>Addgene plasmid #231583 | pcDNA5/FRT-hMAPT | addgene full sequence | sequence record 459309 | Addgene NGS Result
GAGCCCCATAGCCCATTGGAAGTTGGGCTGAAGGTGGTGGCACCTGAGACTGGGCTGCCGCCTCCTCCCC
CGACACCTGGGCAGGTTGACGTTGAGTGGCTCCACTGTGGACAGGTGACCCGTTTGTTCTGATGAGCGGA
CACCAAGGTCTTACTGTCCTGCTCAGCTGCTGCTCCTACACGTTCAAGGCAGGAGCCGATTCCTAAGCCT
CCAGCTTATGCTTAGCCTGCGCCACCCTCTGGCAGAGACTCCAGATGCAAAGAGCCAAACCAAAGTGCGA
CAGGTCCCTCTGCCCAGCGTTGAGGTGTGGCAGAGAAATGCTGCTTTTGGCCCTTTTAGATTTGGCTGCC
TCTTGCCAGGAGTGGTGGCTCGTGCCTGTAATTCCAGCACTTTGGGAGACTAAGGCGGGAGGTTCGCTTG
AGCCCAGGAGTTCAAGACCAGCCTGGGCAACAATGAGACCCCTGTGTCTACAAAAAGAATTAAAATTAGC
CAGGTGTGGTGGCACGCACCTGTAGTCCCAGCTACTTGGGAGGCTGAGGTGGGAGGATTGCCTGAGTCCG
GGAGGCGGAAGTTGCAAGGAGCCATGATCGCGCCACTGCACTTCAACCTAGGCAACAGAGTGAGACTTTG
TCTCAAAAAACAATCATATAATAATTTTAAAATAAATAGATTTGGCTTCCTCTAAATGTCCCCGGGGACT
CCGTGCATCTTCTGTGGAGTGTCTCCGTGAGATTCGGGACTCAGATCCTCAAGTGCAACTGACCCACCCG
ATAAGCTGAGGCTTCATCATCCCCTGGCCGGTCTATGTCGACTGGGCACCCGAGGCTCCTCTCCCACCAG
CTCTCTTGGTCAGCTGAAAGCAAACTGTTAACACCCTGGGGAGCTGGACGTATGAGACCCTTGGGGTGGG
AGGCGTTGATTTTTGAGAGCAATCACCTGGCCCTGGCTGGCAGTACCGGGACACTGCTGTGGCTCCGGGG
TGGGCTGTCTCCAGAAAATGCCTGGCCTGAGGCAGCCACCCGCATCCAGCCCAGAGGGTTTATTCTTGCA
ATGTGCTGCTGCTTCCTGCCCTGAGCACCTGGATCCCGGCTTCTGCCCTGAGGCCCCTTGAGTCCCACAG
GTAGCAAGCGCTTGCCCTGCGGCTGCTGCATGGGGCTAACTAACGCTTCCTCACCAGTGTCTGCTAAGTG
TCTCCTCTGTCTCCCACGCCCTGCTCTCCTGTCCCCCCAGTTTGTCTGCTGTGAGGGGACAGAAGAGGTG
TGTGCCGCCCCCACCCCTGCCCGGGCCCTTGTTCCTGGGATTGCTGTTTTCAGCTGTTTGAGCTTTGATC
CTGGTTCTCTGGCTTCCTCAAAGTGAGCTCGGCCAGAGGAGGAAGGCCATGTGCTTTCTGGTTGAAGTCA
AGTCTGGTGCCCTGGTGGAGGCTGTGCTGCTGAGGCGGAGCTGGGGAGAGAGTGCACACGGGCTGCGTGG
CCAACCCCTCTGGGTAGCTGATGCCCAAAGACGCTGCAGTGCCCAGGACATCTGGGACCTCCCTGGGGCC
CGCCCGTGTGTCCCGCGCTGTGTTCATCTGCGGGCTAGCCTGTGACCCGCGCTGTGCTCGTCTGCGGGCT
AGCCTGTGTCCCGCGCTCTGCTTGTCTGCGGTCTAGCCTGTGACCTGGCAGAGAGCCACCAGATGTCCCG
GGCTGAGCACTGCCCTCTGAGCACCTTCACAGGAAGCCCTTCTCCTGGTGAGAAGAGATGCCAGCCCCTG
GCATCTGGGGGCACTGGATCCCTGGCCTGAGCCCTAGCCTCTCCCCAGCCTGGGGGCCCCTTCCCAGCAG
GCTGGCCCTGCTCCTTCTCTACCTGGGACCCTTCTGCCTCCTGGCTGGACCCTGGAAGCTCTGCAGGGCC
TGCTGTCCCCCTCCCTGCCCTCCAGGTATCCTGACCACCGGCCCTGGCTCCCACTGCCATCCACTCCTCT
CCTTTCTGGCCGTTCCCTGGTCCCTGTCCCAGCCCCCCTCCCCCTCTCACGAGTTACCTCACCCAGGCCA
GAGGGAAGAGGGAAGGAGGCCCTGGTCATACCAGCACGTCCTCCCACCTCCCTCGGCCCTGGTCCACCCC
CTCAGTGCTGGCCTCAGAGCACAGCTCTCTCCAAGCCAGGCCGCGCGCCATCCATCCTCCCTGTCCCCCA
ACGTCCTTGCCACAGATCATGTCCGCCCTGACACACATGGGTCTCAGCCATCTCTGCCCCAGTTAACTCC
CCATCCATAAAGAGCACATGCCAGCCGACACCAAAATAATTCGGGATGGTTCCAGTTTAGACCTAAGTGG
AAGGAGAAACCACCACCTGCCCTGCACCTTGTTTTTTGGTGACCTTGATAAACCATCTTCAGCCATGAAG
CCAGCTGTCTCCCAGGAAGCTCCAGGGCGGTGCTTCCTCGGGAGCTGACTGATAGGTGGGAGGTGGCTGC
CCCCTTGCACCCTCAGGTGACCCCACACAAGGCCACTGCTGGAGGCCCTGGGGACTCCAGGAATGTCAAT
CAGTGACCTGCCCCCCAGGCCCCACACAGCCATGGCTGCATAGAGGCCTGCCTCCAAGGGACCTGTCTGT
CTGCCACTGTGGAGTCCCTACAGCGTGCCCCCCACAGGGGAGCTGGTTCTTTGACTGAGATCAGCTGGCA
GCTCAGGGTCATCATTCCCAGAGGGAGCGGTGCCCTGGAGGCCACAGGCCTCCTCATGTGTGTCTGCGTC
CGCTCGAGCTTACTGAGACACTAAATCTGTTGGTTTCTGCTGTGCCACCTACCCACCCTGTTGGTGTTGC
TTTGTTCCTATTGCTAAAGACAGGAATGTCCAGGACACTGAGTGTGCAGGTGCCTGCTGGTTCTCACGTC
CGAGCTGCTGAACTCCGCTGGGTCCTGCTTACTGATGGTCTTTGCTCTAGTGCTTTCCAGGGTCCGTGGA
AGCTTTTCCTGGAATAAAGCCCACGCATCGACCCTCACAGCGCCTCCCCTCTTTGAGGCCCAGCAGATAC
CCCACTCCTGCCTTTCCAGCAAGATTTTTCAGATGCTGTGCATACTCATCATATTGATCACTTTTTTCTT
CATGCCTGATTGTGATCTGTCAATTTCATGTCAGGAAAGGGAGTGACATTTTTACACTTAAGCGTTTGCT
GAGCAAATGTCTGGGTCTTGCACAATGACAATGGGTCCCTGTTTTTCCCAGAGGCTCTTTTGTTCTGCAG
GGATTGAAGACACTCCAGTCCCACAGTCCCCAGCTCCCCTGGGGCAGGGTTGGCAGAATTTCGACAACAC
ATTTTTCCACCCTGACTAGGATGTGCTCCTCATGGCAGCTGGGAACCACTGTCCAATAAGGGCCTGGGCT
TACACAGCTGCTTCTCATTGAGTTACACCCTTAATAAAATAATCCCATTTTATCCTTTTTGTCTCTCTGT
CTTCCTCTCTCTCTGCCTTTCCTCTTCTCTCTCCTCCTCTCTCATCTCCAGGTGCAAATAGTCTACAAAC
CAGTTGACCTGAGCAAGGTGACCTCCAAGTGTGGCTCATTAGGCAACATCCATCATAAACCAGTGAGTCT
AGAGGGCCCGTTTAAACCCGCTGATCAGCCTCGACTGTGCCTTCTAGTTGCCAGCCATCTGTTGTTTGCC
CCTCCCCCGTGCCTTCCTTGACCCTGGAAGGTGCCACTCCCACTGTCCTTTCCTAATAAAATGAGGAAAT
TGCATCGCATTGTCTGAGTAGGTGTCATTCTATTCTGGGGGGTGGGGTGGGGCAGGACAGCAAGGGGGAG
GATTGGGAAGACAATAGCAGGCATGCTGGGGATGCGGTGGGCTCTATGGCTTCTGAGGCGGAAAGAACCA
GCTGGGGCTCTAGGGGGTATCCCC
[124 nt withheld, positions 3875-3998]
C
[91 nt withheld, positions 4000-4090]
AGGGTGATGGTTCACGTACCTAGAAGTTCCTATTCCGAAGTTCCTATTCTCTAGAAAGTATAGGAACTTC
CTTGGCCAAAAAGCCTGAACTCACCGCGACGTCTGTCGAGAAGTTTCTGATCGAAAAGTTCGACAGCGTC
TCCGACCTGATGCAGCTCTCGGAGGGCGAAGAATCTCGTGCTTTCAGCTTCGATGTAGGAGGGCGTGGAT
ATGTCCTGCGGGTAAATAGCTGCGCCGATGGTTTCTACAAAGATCGTTATGTTTATCGGCACTTTGCATC
GGCCGCGCTCCCGATTCCGGAAGTGCTTGACATTGGGGAATTCAGCGAGAGCCTGACCTATTGCATCTCC
CGCCGTGCACAGGGTGTCACGTTGCAAGACCTGCCTGAAACCGAACTGCCCGCTGTTCTGCAGCCGGTCG
CGGAGGCCATGGATGCGATCGCTGCGGCCGATCTTAGCCAGACGAGCGGGTTCGGCCCATTCGGACCGCA
AGGAATCGGTCAATACACTACATGGCGTGATTTCATATGCGCGATTGCTGATCCCCATGTGTATCACTGG
CAAACTGTGATGGACGACACCGTCAGTGCGTCCGTCGCGCAGGCTCTCGATGAGCTGATGCTTTGGGCCG
AGGACTGCCCCGAAGTCCGGCACCTCGTGCACGCGGATTTCGGCTCCAACAATGTCCTGACGGACAATGG
CCGCATAACAGCGGTCATTGACTGGAGCGAGGCGATGTTCGGGGATTCCCAATACGAGGTCGCCAACATC
TTCTTCTGGAGGCCGTGGTTGGCTTGTATGGAGCAGCAGACGCGCTACTTCGAGCGGAGGCATCCGGAGC
TTGCAGGATCGCCGCGGCTCCGGGCGTATATGCTCCGCATTGGTCTTGACCAACTCTATCAGAGCTTGGT
TGACGGCAATTTCGATGATGCAGCTTGGGCGCAGGGTCGATGCGACGCAATCGTCCGATCCGGAGCCGGG
ACTGTCGGGCGTACACAAATCGCCCGCAGAAGCGCGGCCGTCTGGACCGATGGCTGTGTAGAAGTACTCG
CCGATAGTGGAAACCGACGCCCCAGCACTCGTCCGAGGGCAAAGGAATAGCACGTACTACGAGATTTCGA
TTCCACCGCCGCCTTCTATGAAAGGTTGGGCTTCGGAATCGTTTTCCGGGACGCCGGCTGGATGATCCTC
CAGCGCGGGGATCTCATGCTGGAGTTCTTCGCCCACCCCAACTTGTTTATTGCAGCTTATAATGGTTACA
AATAAAGCAATAGCATCACAAATTTCACAAATAAAGCATTTTTTTCACTGCATTCTAGTTGTGGTTTGTC
CAAACTCATCAATGTATCTTATCATGTCTGTATACCGTCGACCTCTAGCTAGAGCTTGGCGTAATCATGG
TCATAGCTGTTTCCTGTGTGAAATTGTTATCCGCTCACAATTCCACACAACATACGAGCCGGAAGCATAA
AGTGTAAAGCCTGGGGTGCCTAATGAGTGAGCTAACTCACATTAATTGCGTTGCGCTCACTGCCCGCTTT
CCAGTCGGGAAACCTGTCGTGCCAGCTGCATTAATGAATCGGCCAACGCGCGGGGAGAGGCGGTTTGCGT
ATTGGGCGCTCTTCCGCTTCCTCGCTCACTGACTCGCTGCGCTCGGTCGTTCGGCTGCGGCGAGCGGTAT
CAGCTCACTCAAAGGCGGTAATACGGTTATCCACAGAATCAGGGGATAACGCAGGAAAGAACATGTGAGC
AAAAGGCCAGCAAAAGGCCAGGAACCGTAAAAAGGCCGCGTTGCTGGCGTTTTTCCATAGGCTCCGCCCC
CCTGACGAGCATCACAAAAATCGACGCTCAAGTCAGAGGTGGCGAAACCCGACAGGACTATAAAGATACC
AGGCGTTTCCCCCTGGAAGCTCCCTCGTGCGCTCTCCTGTTCCGACCCTGCCGCTTACCGGATACCTGTC
CGCCTTTCTCCCTTCGGGAAGCGTGGCGCTTTCTCATAGCTCACGCTGTAGGTATCTCAGTTCGGTGTAG
GTCGTTCGCTCCAAGCTGGGCTGTGTGCACGAACCCCCCGTTCAGCCCGACCGCTGCGCCTTATCCGGTA
ACTATCGTCTTGAGTCCAACCCGGTAAGACACGACTTATCGCCACTGGCAGCAGCCACTGGTAACAGGAT
TAGCAGAGCGAGGTATGTAGGCGGTGCTACAGAGTTCTTGAAGTGGTGGCCTAACTACGGCTACACTAGA
AGAACAGTATTTGGTATCTGCGCTCTGCTGAAGCCAGTTACCTTCGGAAAAAGAGTTGGTAGCTCTTGAT
CCGGCAAACAAACCACCGCTGGTAGCGGTGGTTTTTTTGTTTGCAAGCAGCAGATTACGCGCAGAAAAAA
AGGATCTCAAGAAGATCCTTTGATCTTTTCTACGGGGTCTGACGCTCAGTGGAACGAAAACTCACGTTAA
GGGATTTTGGTCATGAGATTATCAAAAAGGATCTTCACCTAGATCCTTTTAAATTAAAAATGAAGTTTTA
AATCAATCTAAAGTATATATGAGTAAACTTGGTCTGACAGTTACCAATGCTTAATCAGTGAGGCACCTAT
CTCAGCGATCTGTCTATTTCGTTCATCCATAGTTGCCTGACTCCCCGTCGTGTAGATAACTACGATACGG
GAGGGCTTACCATCTGGCCCCAGTGCTGCAATGATACCGCGAGACCCACGCTCACCGGCTCCAGATTTAT
CAGCAATAAACCAGCCAGCCGGAAGGGCCGAGCGCAGAAGTGGTCCTGCAACTTTATCCGCCTCCATCCA
GTCTATTAATTGTTGCCGGGAAGCTAGAGTAAGTAGTTCGCCAGTTAATAGTTTGCGCAACGTTGTTGCC
ATTGCTACAGGCATCGTGGTGTCACGCTCGTCGTTTGGTATGGCTTCATTCAGCTCCGGTTCCCAACGAT
CAAGGCGAGTTACATGATCCCCCATGTTGTGCAAAAAAGCGGTTAGCTCCTTCGGTCCTCCGATCGTTGT
CAGAAGTAAGTTGGCCGCAGTGTTATCACTCATGGTTATGGCAGCACTGCATAATTCTCTTACTGTCATG
CCATCCGTAAGATGCTTTTCTGTGACTGGTGAGTACTCAACCAAGTCATTCTGAGAATAGTGTATGCGGC
GACCGAGTTGCTCTTGCCCGGCGTCAATACGGGATAATACCGCGCCACATAGCAGAACTTTAAAAGTGCT
CATCATTGGAAAACGTTCTTCGGGGCGAAAACTCTCAAGGATCTTACCGCTGTTGAGATCCAGTTCGATG
TAACCCACTCGTGCACCCAACTGATCTTCAGCATCTTTTACTTTCACCAGCGTTTCTGGGTGAGCAAAAA
CAGGAAGGCAAAATGCCGCAAAAAAGGGAATAAGGGCGACACGGAAATGTTGAATACTCATACTCTTCCT
TTTTCAATATTATTGAAGCATTTATCAGGGTTATTGTCTCATGAGCGGATACATATTTGAATGTATTTAG
AAAAATAAACAAATAGGGGTTCCGCGCACATTTCCCCGAAAAGTGCCACCTGACGTCGACGGATCGGGAG
ATCTCCCGATCCCCTATGGTGCACTCTCAGTACAATCTGCTCTGATGCCGCATAGTTAAGCCAGTATCTG
CTCCCTGCTTGTGTGTTGGAGGTCGCTGAGTAGTGCGCGAGCAAAATTTAAGCTACAACAAGGCAAGGCT
TGACCGACAATTGCATGAAGAATCTGCTTAGGGTTAGGCGTTTTGCGCTGCTTCGCGATGTACGGGCCAG
ATATACGCGTTGACATTGATTATTGACTAGTTATTAATAGTAATCAATTACGGGGTCATTAGTTCATAGC
CCATATATGGAGTTCCGCGTTACATAACTTACGGTAAATGGCCCGCCTGGCTGACCGCCCAACGACCCCC
GCCCATTGACGTCAATAATGACGTATGTTCCCATAGTAACGCCAATAGGGACTTTCCATTGACGTCAATG
GGTGGAGTATTTACGGTAAACTGCCCACTTGGCAGTACATCAAGTGTATCATATGCCAAGTACGCCCCCT
ATTGACGTCAATGACGGTAAATGGCCCGCCTGGCATTATGCCCAGTACATGACCTTATGGGACTTTCCTA
CTTGGCAGTACATCTACGTATTAGTCATCGCTATTACCATGGTGATGCGGTTTTGGCAGTACATCAATGG
GCGTGGATAGCGGTTTGACTCACGGGGATTTCCAAGTCTCCACCCCATTGACGTCAATGGGAGTTTGTTT
TGGCACCAAAATCAACGGGACTTTCCAAAATGTCGTAACAACTCCGCCCCATTGACGCAAATGGGCGGTA
GGCGTGTACGGTGGGAGGTCTATATAAGCAGAGCTCTCTGGCTAACTAGAGAACCCACTGCTTACTGGCT
TATCGAAATTAATACGACTCACTATAGGGAGACCCAAGCTGGCTAGCGTTTAAACTTAGTGAACCTCCAA
AATCAGGGGATCGCAGCGGCTACAGCAGCCCCGGCTCCCCAGGCACTCCCGGCAGCCGCTCCCGCACCCC
GTCCCTTCCAACCCCACCCACCCGGGAGCCCAAGAAGGTGGCAGTGGTCCGTACTCCACCCAAGTCGCCG
TCTTCCGCCAAGAGCCGCCTGCAGACAGCCCCCGTGCCCATGCCAGACCTGAAGAATGTCAAGTCCAAGA
TCGGCTCCACTGAGAACCTGAAGCACCAGCCGGGAGGCGGGAAGGTGAGAGTGGCTGGCTGCGCGTGGAG
GTGTGGGGGGCTGCGCCTGGAGGGGTAGGGCTGTGCCTGGAAGGGTAGGGCTGCGCCTGGAGGTGCGCGG
TTGAGCGTGGAGTCGTGGGACTGTGCATGGAGGTGTGGGGCTCCCCGCACCTGAGCACCCCCGCATAACA
CCCCAGTCCCCTCTGGACCCTCTTCAAGGAAGTTCAGTTCTTTATTGGGCTCTCCACTACACTGTGAGTG
CCCTCCTCAGGCGAGAGAACGTTCTGGCTCTTCTCTTGCCCCTTCAGCCCCTGTTAATCGGACAGAGATG
GCAGGGCTGTGTCTCCACGGCCGGAGGCTCTCATAGTCAGGGCACCCACAGCGGTTCCCCACCTGCCTTC
TGGGCAGAATACACTGCCACCCATAGGTCATTTCTCATCAAAACGCTGATATTTTCACACCTCCCTGGTG
TCTGCAGAAAGAACCTTCCAGAAATGCAGTCGTGGGAGACCCATCCAGGCCACCCCTGCTTATGGAAGAG
CTGAGAAAAAGCCCCACGGGAGCATTTGCTCAGCTTCCGTTACGCACCTAGTGGCATTGTGGGTGGGAGA
GGGCTGGTGGGTGGATGGAAGGAGAAGGCACAGCCCCCCCTTGCAGGGACAGAGCCCTCGTACAGAAGGG
ACACCCCACATTTGTCTTCCCCACAAAGCGGCCTGTGTCCTGCCTACGGGGTCAGGGCTTCTCAAACCTG
GCTGTGTGTCAGAATCACCAGGGGAACTTTTCAAAACTAGAGAGACTGAAGCCAGACTCCTAGATTCTAA
TTCTAGGTCAGGGCTAGGGGCTGAGATTGTAAAAATCCACAGGTGATTCTGATGCCCGGCAGGCTTGAGA
ACAGCCGCAGGGAGTTCTCTGGGAATGTGCCGGTGGGTCTAGCCAGGTGTGAGTGGAGATGCCGGGGAAC
TTCCTATTACTCACTCGTCAGTGTGGCCGAACACATTTTTCACTTGACCTCAGGCTGGTGAACGCTCCCC
TCTGGGGTTCAGGCCTCACGATGCCATCCTTTTGTGAAGTGAGGACCTGCAATCCCAGCTTCGTAAAGCC
CGCTGGAAATCACTCACACTTCTGGGATGCCTTCAGAGCAGCCCTCTATCCCTTCAGCTCCCCTGGGATG
TGACTCGACCTCCCGTCACTCCCCAGACTGCCTCTGCCAAGTCCGAAAGTGGAGGCATCCTTGCGAGCAA
GTAGGCGGGTCCAGGGTGGCGCATGTCACTCATCGAAAGTGGAGGCGTCCTTGCGAGCAAGCAGGCGGGT
CCAGGGTGGCGTGTCACTCATCCTTTTTTCTGGCTACCAAAGGTGCAGATAATTAATAAGAAGCTGGATC
TTAGCAACGTCCAGTCCAAGTGTGGCTCAAAGGATAATATCAAACACGTCCCGGGAGGCGGCAGTGTGAG
TACCTTCACACGTCCCATGCGCCGTGCTGTGGCTTGAATTATTAGGAAGTGGTGTGAGTGCGTACACTTG
CGAGACACTGCATAGAATAAATCCTTCTTGGGCTCTCAGGATCTGGCTGCGACCTCTGGGTGAATGTAGC
CCGGCTCCCCACATTCCCCCACACGGTCCACTGTTCCCAGAAGCCCCTTCCTCATATTCTAGGAGGGGGT
GTCCCAGCATTTCTGGGTCCCCCAGCCTGCGCAGGCTGTGTGGACAGAATAGGGCAGATGACGGACCCTC
TCTCCGGACCCTGCCTGGGAAGCTGAGAATACCCATCAAAGTCTCCTTCCACTCATGCCCAGCCCTGTCC
CCAG
Features (pLannotate 1.2.2; 22 found; start..end, strand, type, name):
    351..452     +  CDS            C8orf17 (fragment): MOST1_HUMAN - Experimental evidence at protein level: Swiss-Prot protein existence level 1. May be involved in cell survival, proliferation and progression of cancer cells. From Homo sapiens (Human).
    460..627     -  CDS            C9orf85 (fragment): CI085_HUMAN - Experimental evidence at protein level: Swiss-Prot protein existence level 1. From Homo sapiens (Human).
   3605..3829    +  polyA_signal   bGH poly(A) signal: bovine growth hormone polyadenylation signal
   3833..3854    +  promoter       SV40 promoter (fragment): SV40 enhancer and early promoter
   3875..4108    +  rep_origin     f1 ori (fragment) (sequence partly withheld): f1 bacteriophage origin of replication; arrow indicates direction of (+) strand synthesis
   4113..4160    +  protein_bind   FRT: FLP-mediated recombination occurs in the 8-bp core sequence TCTAGAAA (Turan and Bode, 2011). FLP recombinase from the Saccharomyces cerevisiae 2μ plasmid
   4168..5190    +  CDS            HygR: aminoglycoside phosphotransferase from E. coli; aph(4)-Ia; confers resistance to hygromycin
   5200..5325    +  CDS            ble (fragment): BLE_KLEPN - Experimental evidence at protein level: Swiss-Prot protein existence level 1. Binding protein with a strong affinity to the bleomycin family of antibiotics. Binds to CL990; an antimitotic-antibiotic compound. From Klebsiella pneumoniae.
   5320..5441    +  polyA_signal   SV40 poly(A) signal: SV40 polyadenylation signal
   5514..5530    -  protein_bind   lac operator: The lac repressor binds to the lac operator to inhibit transcription in E. coli. This inhibition can be relieved by adding lactose or isopropyl-β-D-thiogalactopyranoside (IPTG). lac repressor encoded by lacI
   5538..5568    -  promoter       lac promoter: promoter for the E. coli lac operon
   5583..5604    -  protein_bind   CAP binding site: CAP binding activates transcription in the presence of cAMP. E. coli catabolite activator protein
   5617..5709    -  CDS            lacI (fragment): lac repressor; lacI; The lac repressor binds to the lac operator to inhibit transcription in E. coli. This inhibition can be relieved by adding lactose or isopropyl-β-D-thiogalactopyranoside (IPTG).
   5892..6480    -  rep_origin     ori: high-copy-number ColE1/pMB1/pBR322/pUC origin of replication
   6651..7511    -  CDS            AmpR: β-lactamase; bla; confers resistance to ampicillin, carbenicillin, and related antibiotics
   7512..7616    -  promoter       AmpR promoter: bla
   7675..7727    -  misc_feature   bom (fragment): basis of mobility region from pBR322
   7882..8261    +  enhancer       CMV enhancer: human cytomegalovirus immediate early enhancer
   8262..8465    +  promoter       CMV promoter: human cytomegalovirus (CMV) immediate early promoter
   8461..8494    +  LTR            5' LTR (truncated) (fragment): truncated 5' long terminal repeat (LTR) from HIV-1
   8510..8528    +  promoter       T7 promoter: promoter for bacteriophage T7 RNA polymerase
   8561..8833    +  CDS            MAPT (fragment): TAU_SPECI - Experimental evidence at protein level: Swiss-Prot protein existence level 1. Promotes microtubule assembly and stability, and might be involved in the establishment and maintenance of neuronal polarity. The C-terminus binds axonal microtubules while the N-terminus binds neural plasma membrane components, suggesting that tau functions as a linker protein between both. Axonal polarity is predetermined by tau localization (in the neuronal cell) in the domain of the cell body defined by the centrosome. The short isoforms allow plasticity of the cytoskeleton whereas the longer isoforms
