[The description below was written by a language model from this plasmid's Addgene catalogue record and pLannotate feature annotations shown in this document.]
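Description:
pcDNA5/FRT-hMAPT is a mammalian expression plasmid of about 10.6 kb built on the pcDNA5/FRT backbone, carrying human MAPT (the gene for the microtubule-associated protein tau), which was inserted by Gibson cloning. It is propagated in E. coli through a high-copy ColE1/pUC-type origin and selected with ampicillin via the β-lactamase gene. Small remnants of an f1 origin and lac regulatory sequences are backbone leftovers.

The insert sits downstream of the CMV immediate-early enhancer and promoter, with a T7 promoter just upstream of the cloning site, and transcripts are terminated by the bovine growth hormone polyadenylation signal. The circular sequence is numbered so that the insert wraps around the origin, spanning roughly 5.6 kb between the T7 promoter and the bGH signal. Only a short segment at its start is annotated as MAPT coding sequence. The rest is largely unannotated apart from two small, probably spurious, matches to unrelated human proteins. This pattern suggests the insert is a genomic fragment or minigene containing intronic sequence rather than a plain tau cDNA, which would fit the associated study of MAPT splicing regulation in primates. The record does not state which exons or introns are included.

The backbone also carries an FRT site placed directly ahead of a hygromycin resistance gene that has no annotated promoter of its own and is followed by an SV40 polyadenylation signal. In the Flp-In design, co-delivery of FLP recombinase integrates the plasmid at a genomic FRT site in a suitable host cell line, which activates hygromycin resistance. This allows selection of isogenic, single-copy stable lines, and the plasmid can also be used for transient transfection.
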