Addgene plasmid #231583: pcDNA5/FRT-hMAPT
Depositing lab: Chaolin Zhang. Publication: Lineage-specific splicing regulation of MAPT gene in the primate brain. Recinos Y, Bao S, Wang X, Phillips BL, Yeh YT, Weyn-Vanhentenryck SM, Swanson MS, Zhang C. Cell Genom. 2024 Jun 12;4(6):100563. doi: 10.1016/j.xgen.2024.100563. Epub 2024 May 20. PubMed 38772368.
Backbone
  Vector backbone: pcDNA5/FRT
  Vector type: Mammalian Expression
Growth in bacteria
  Bacterial resistance: Ampicillin, 100 μg/mL
  Growth temperature: 37°C
  Growth strain: DH5alpha
  Copy number: Unknown
Gene/Insert
  Gene/Insert name: human MAPT
  Species: H. sapiens (human)
  Entrez Gene: MAPT (a.k.a. DDPAC, FTD1, FTDP-17, MAPTL, MSTD, MTBT1, MTBT2, PPND, PPP1R103, TAU, Tau-PHF6, tau-40)
  Cloning method: Gibson Cloning
Terms and licenses: Academic/Nonprofit Terms; Industry Terms: Not Available to Industry
How to cite: pcDNA5/FRT-hMAPT was a gift from Chaolin Zhang (Addgene plasmid # 231583 ; http://n2t.net/addgene:231583 ; RRID:Addgene_231583)
